Addgene plasmid #205257: pMJ127: pRS426-His-MBP-NlovFz2_PSP1
Purpose: S. cerevisiae expression vector for NlovFz2 reprogrammed guide (targeting PSP1)
Depositing lab: Feng Zhang. Depositing organization: Broad Institute. Publication: Fanzor is a eukaryotic programmable RNA-guided endonuclease. Saito M, Xu P, Faure G, Maguire S, Kannan S, Altae-Tran H, Vo S, Desimone A, Macrae RK, Zhang F. Nature. 2023 Jun 28. doi: 10.1038/s41586-023-06356-2. PubMed 37380027.
Backbone
  Vector backbone: pRS426
  Vector type: Yeast Expression
Growth in bacteria
  Bacterial resistance: Ampicillin, 100 μg/mL
  Growth temperature: 37°C
  Growth strain: NEB Stable
  Copy number: High Copy
Gene/Insert
  Gene/Insert name: NlovFz2
  Species: Naegleria lovaniensis
  Tag / fusion protein: 10xHis, MBP (N terminal on insert)
  Cloning method: Gibson Cloning
Terms and licenses: Academic/Nonprofit Terms; Industry Terms: Not Available to Industry
How to cite: pMJ127: pRS426-His-MBP-NlovFz2_PSP1 was a gift from Feng Zhang (Addgene plasmid # 205257 ; http://n2t.net/addgene:205257 ; RRID:Addgene_205257)
