[The description below was written by a language model from this plasmid's Addgene catalogue record and pLannotate feature annotations shown in this document.]
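Description:
pMJ127: pRS426-His-MBP-NlovFz2_PSP1 is a yeast episomal expression plasmid built on the pRS426 shuttle backbone for producing the Fanzor protein NlovFz2 from Naegleria lovaniensis in Saccharomyces cerevisiae. In yeast it is maintained at high copy by the 2μ origin and selected through the URA3 auxotrophic marker, which is also counterselectable with 5-FOA. In E. coli it replicates from a high-copy ColE1/pUC-type origin under ampicillin selection (β-lactamase). The backbone also retains pBluescript-derived remnants: an f1 origin, lac promoter/operator and lacZα fragments, and flanking T3 and T7 promoters.

The expression cassette lies between attB1 and attB2 Gateway recombination scars, although the record lists Gibson assembly as the cloning method. Upstream of the coding region the annotation detects a Gal4-responsive UAS followed by a fragment of the TDH3 (GAP) promoter, suggesting a hybrid galactose-inducible promoter, though the record does not name it explicitly. The open reading frame begins with a 10xHis tag and a signal-sequence-less, cytosolic maltose binding protein, followed by a TEV protease site fragment, so the affinity and solubility tags can presumably be cleaved from the purified protein. The roughly 2.3 kb stretch between the TEV site and attB2 is unannotated and presumably holds the NlovFz2 coding sequence. It may also hold the associated guide RNA element reprogrammed to target PSP1, but its position and any terminator are not identified in the feature table. The stated purpose is yeast expression of NlovFz2 with this reprogrammed guide, consistent with purifying the protein–RNA complex to study Fanzor as a eukaryotic RNA-guided endonuclease.
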