Features (pLannotate 1.2.2; 26 found; start..end, strand, type, name):
     69..1411    +  rep_origin     2μ ori: yeast 2μ plasmid origin of replication
   1438..1542    +  promoter       AmpR promoter: bla
   1543..2403    +  CDS            AmpR: β-lactamase; bla; confers resistance to ampicillin, carbenicillin, and related antibiotics
   2574..3162    +  rep_origin     ori: high-copy-number ColE1/pMB1/pBR322/pUC origin of replication
   3345..3437    +  CDS            lacI (fragment): lac repressor; lacI; The lac repressor binds to the lac operator to inhibit transcription in E. coli. This inhibition can be relieved by adding lactose or isopropyl-β-D-thiogalactopyranoside (IPTG).
   3450..3471    +  protein_bind   CAP binding site: CAP binding activates transcription in the presence of cAMP. E. coli catabolite activator protein
   3486..3516    +  promoter       lac promoter: promoter for the E. coli lac operon
   3524..3540    +  protein_bind   lac operator: The lac repressor binds to the lac operator to inhibit transcription in E. coli. This inhibition can be relieved by adding lactose or isopropyl-β-D-thiogalactopyranoside (IPTG). lac repressor encoded by lacI
   3585..3603    +  promoter       T3 promoter: promoter for bacteriophage T3 RNA polymerase
   3616..3637    +  misc_feature   MCS (fragment): pBluescript multiple cloning site
   3666..3690    +  protein_bind   attB1: mutant version of attB; recombination site for the Gateway® BP reaction BP Clonase™
   3821..3938    +  protein_bind   UAS: upstream activating sequence mediating Gal4-dependent induction Gal4
   4052..4246    +  promoter       GAP promoter (fragment): S. cerevisiae TDH3; promoter for glyceraldehyde-3-phosphate dehydrogenase
   4260..4289    +  CDS            10xHis: 10xHis affinity tag
   4299..5399    +  CDS            MBP: maltose binding protein from E. coli; malE (mutated); This version of the gene does not encode a signal sequence, so MBP will remain in the cytosol.
   5454..5470    +  CDS            TEV site (fragment): tobacco etch virus (TEV) protease recognition and cleavage site
   7792..7816    -  protein_bind   attB2: mutant version of attB; recombination site for the Gateway® BP reaction BP Clonase™
   7836..7856    +  misc_feature   MCS (fragment): pBluescript multiple cloning site
   7865..7883    -  promoter       T7 promoter: promoter for bacteriophage T7 RNA polymerase
   7891..8046    +  CDS            lacZα (fragment): LacZα fragment of β-galactosidase; lacZ fragment
   8050..8478    +  rep_origin     f1 ori (sequence partly withheld): f1 bacteriophage origin of replication; arrow indicates direction of (+) strand synthesis
   8506..8557    -  misc_feature   bom (fragment): basis of mobility region from pBR322
   8636..9439    -  CDS            URA3: orotidine-5'-phosphate decarboxylase, required for uracil biosynthesis; S. cerevisiae URA3; yeast auxotrophic marker, counterselectable with 5-fluoroorotic acid (5-FOA)
   9440..9655    -  promoter       URA3 promoter: S. cerevisiae URA3
   9663..9712    -  misc_feature   bom (fragment): basis of mobility region from pBR322
   9814..1       -  CDS            rop (fragment) (across the origin): Rop protein, which maintains plasmids at low copy number; rop
>Addgene plasmid #205257 | pMJ127: pRS426-His-MBP-NlovFz2_PSP1 | addgene full sequence | sequence record 403491 | Addgene NGS Result
GACGAAAGGGCCTCGTGATACGCCTATTTTTATAGGTTAATGTCATGATAATAATGGTTTCTTAGTATGA
TCCAATATCAAAGGAAATGATAGCATTGAAGGATGAGACTAATCCAATTGAGGAGTGGCAGCATATAGAA
CAGCTAAAGGGTAGTGCTGAAGGAAGCATACGATACCCCGCATGGAATGGGATAATATCACAGGAGGTAC
TAGACTACCTTTCATCCTACATAAATAGACGCATATAAGTACGCATTTAAGCATAAACACGCACTATGCC
GTTCTTCTCATGTATATATATATACAGGCAACACGCAGATATAGGTGCGACGTGAACAGTGAGCTGTATG
TGCGCAGCTCGCGTTGCATTTTCGGAAGCGCTCGTTTTCGGAAACGCTTTGAAGTTCCTATTCCGAAGTT
CCTATTCTCTAGAAAGTATAGGAACTTCAGAGCGCTTTTGAAAACCAAAAGCGCTCTGAAGACGCACTTT
CAAAAAACCAAAAACGCACCGGACTGTAACGAGCTACTAAAATATTGCGAATACCGCTTCCACAAACATT
GCTCAAAAGTATCTCTTTGCTATATATCTCTGTGCTATATCCCTATATAACCTACCCATCCACCTTTCGC
TCCTTGAACTTGCATCTAAACTCGACCTCTACATTTTTTATGTTTATCTCTAGTATTACTCTTTAGACAA
AAAAATTGTAGTAAGAACTATTCATAGAGTGAATCGAAAACAATACGAAAATGTAAACATTTCCTATACG
TAGTATATAGAGACAAAATAGAAGAAACCGTTCATAATTTTCTGACCAATGAAGAATCATCAACGCTATC
ACTTTCTGTTCACAAAGTATGCGCAATCCACATCGGTATAGAATATAATCGGGGATGCCTTTATCTTGAA
AAAATGCACCCGCAGCTTCGCTAGTAATCAGTAAACGCGGGAAGTGGAGTCAGGCTTTTTTTATGGAAGA
GAAAATAGACACCAAAGTAGCCTTCTTCTAACCTTAACGGACCTACAGTGCAAAAAGTTATCAAGAGACT
GCATTATAGAGCGCACAAAGGAGAAAAAAAGTAATCTAAGATGCTTTGTTAGAAAAATAGCGCTCTCGGG
ATGCATTTTTGTAGAACAAAAAAGAAGTATAGATTCTTTGTTGGTAAAATAGCGCTCTCGCGTTGCATTT
CTGTTCTGTAAAAATGCAGCTCAGATTCTTTGTTTGAAAAATTAGCGCTCTCGCGTTGCATTTTTGTTTT
ACAAAAATGAAGCACAGATTCTTCGTTGGTAAAATAGCGCTTTCGCGTTGCATTTCTGTTCTGTAAAAAT
GCAGCTCAGATTCTTTGTTTGAAAAATTAGCGCTCTCGCGTTGCATTTTTGTTCTACAAAATGAAGCACA
GATGCTTCGTTCAGGTGGCACTTTTCGGGGAAATGTGCGCGGAACCCCTATTTGTTTATTTTTCTAAATA
CATTCAAATATGTATCCGCTCATGAGACAATAACCCTGATAAATGCTTCAATAATATTGAAAAAGGAAGA
GTATGAGTATTCAACATTTCCGTGTCGCCCTTATTCCCTTTTTTGCGGCATTTTGCCTTCCTGTTTTTGC
TCACCCAGAAACGCTGGTGAAAGTAAAAGATGCTGAAGATCAGTTGGGTGCACGAGTGGGTTACATCGAA
CTGGATCTCAACAGCGGTAAGATCCTTGAGAGTTTTCGCCCCGAAGAACGTTTTCCAATGATGAGCACTT
TTAAAGTTCTGCTATGTGGCGCGGTATTATCCCGTATTGACGCCGGGCAAGAGCAACTCGGTCGCCGCAT
ACACTATTCTCAGAATGACTTGGTTGAGTACTCACCAGTCACAGAAAAGCATCTTACGGATGGCATGACA
GTAAGAGAATTATGCAGTGCTGCCATAACCATGAGTGATAACACTGCGGCCAACTTACTTCTGACAACGA
TCGGAGGACCGAAGGAGCTAACCGCTTTTTTGCACAACATGGGGGATCATGTAACTCGCCTTGATCGTTG
GGAACCGGAGCTGAATGAAGCCATACCAAACGACGAGCGTGACACCACGATGCCTGTAGCAATGGCAACA
ACGTTGCGCAAACTATTAACTGGCGAACTACTTACTCTAGCTTCCCGGCAACAATTAATAGACTGGATGG
AGGCGGATAAAGTTGCAGGACCACTTCTGCGCTCGGCCCTTCCGGCTGGCTGGTTTATTGCTGATAAATC
TGGAGCCGGTGAGCGTGGGTCTCGCGGTATCATTGCAGCACTGGGGCCAGATGGTAAGCCCTCCCGTATC
GTAGTTATCTACACGACGGGGAGTCAGGCAACTATGGATGAACGAAATAGACAGATCGCTGAGATAGGTG
CCTCACTGATTAAGCATTGGTAACTGTCAGACCAAGTTTACTCATATATACTTTAGATTGATTTAAAACT
TCATTTTTAATTTAAAAGGATCTAGGTGAAGATCCTTTTTGATAATCTCATGACCAAAATCCCTTAACGT
GAGTTTTCGTTCCACTGAGCGTCAGACCCCGTAGAAAAGATCAAAGGATCTTCTTGAGATCCTTTTTTTC
TGCGCGTAATCTGCTGCTTGCAAACAAAAAAACCACCGCTACCAGCGGTGGTTTGTTTGCCGGATCAAGA
GCTACCAACTCTTTTTCCGAAGGTAACTGGCTTCAGCAGAGCGCAGATACCAAATACTGTTCTTCTAGTG
TAGCCGTAGTTAGGCCACCACTTCAAGAACTCTGTAGCACCGCCTACATACCTCGCTCTGCTAATCCTGT
TACCAGTGGCTGCTGCCAGTGGCGATAAGTCGTGTCTTACCGGGTTGGACTCAAGACGATAGTTACCGGA
TAAGGCGCAGCGGTCGGGCTGAACGGGGGGTTCGTGCACACAGCCCAGCTTGGAGCGAACGACCTACACC
GAACTGAGATACCTACAGCGTGAGCTATGAGAAAGCGCCACGCTTCCCGAAGGGAGAAAGGCGGACAGGT
ATCCGGTAAGCGGCAGGGTCGGAACAGGAGAGCGCACGAGGGAGCTTCCAGGGGGAAACGCCTGGTATCT
TTATAGTCCTGTCGGGTTTCGCCACCTCTGACTTGAGCGTCGATTTTTGTGATGCTCGTCAGGGGGGCGG
AGCCTATGGAAAAACGCCAGCAACGCGGCCTTTTTACGGTTCCTGGCCTTTTGCTGGCCTTTTGCTCACA
TGTTCTTTCCTGCGTTATCCCCTGATTCTGTGGATAACCGTATTACCGCCTTTGAGTGAGCTGATACCGC
TCGCCGCAGCCGAACGACCGAGCGCAGCGAGTCAGTGAGCGAGGAAGCGGAAGAGCGCCCAATACGCAAA
CCGCCTCTCCCCGCGCGTTGGCCGATTCATTAATGCAGCTGGCACGACAGGTTTCCCGACTGGAAAGCGG
GCAGTGAGCGCAACGCAATTAATGTGAGTTAGCTCACTCATTAGGCACCCCAGGCTTTACACTTTATGCT
TCCGGCTCGTATGTTGTGTGGAATTGTGAGCGGATAACAATTTCACACAGGAAACAGCTATGACCATGAT
TACGCCAAGCGCGCAATTAACCCTCACTAAAGGGAACAAAAGCTGGAGCTCCACCGCGGTGGCGGCCCCC
GTCCCACCATCGGGCGCGGATCATCACAAGTTTGTACAAAAAAGCAGGCTCTTTGGCCATATAGGCCACC
AGGTCCTGCAGGCGCGCTCTTCAGGAGGCGCGCCAACTGCCCTCTTAATTAACGAAGAAGATCGGACCGG
GGCCGCGGATCTTTGCAAAGATCCAAAAAAAGCATGCGTACGGATTAGAAGCCGCCGAGCGGGTGACAGC
CCTCCGAAGGAAGACTCTCCTCCGTGCGTCCTCGTCTTCACCGGTCGCGTTCCTGAAACGCAGATGTGCC
TCGCGCCGCACTGCTCCGAACAATAAAGATTCTACAATACTAGCTTTTATGGTTATGAAGAGGAAAATTG
GCAGTAACCTGGCCCCACAAACCTCAAATGAACGAATCAAATTAACAACCAGATATCTCGACTGAAAAAA
AAGGTTTAAACCAGTTCCCTGAAATTATTCCCCTACTTGACTAATAAGTATATAAAGACGGTAGGTATTG
ATTGTAATTCTGTAAATCTATTTCTTAAACTTCTTGAATTCTACTTTTATAGTTAGTCTTTTTTTTAGTT
TTAAAACACCAAGAACTTAGTTTCGAATAAACACACATAAATAAACCATGAAATCTTCTCACCATCACCA
TCACCATCACCATCACCATGGTTCTTCTATGAAAATCGAAGAAGGTAAACTGGTAATCTGGATTAACGGC
GATAAAGGCTATAACGGTCTCGCTGAAGTCGGTAAGAAATTCGAGAAAGATACCGGAATTAAAGTCACCG
TTGAGCATCCGGATAAACTGGAAGAGAAATTCCCACAGGTTGCGGCAACTGGCGATGGCCCTGACATTAT
CTTCTGGGCACACGACCGCTTTGGTGGCTACGCTCAATCTGGCCTGTTGGCTGAAATCACCCCGGACAAA
GCGTTCCAGGACAAGCTGTATCCGTTTACCTGGGATGCCGTACGTTACAACGGCAAGCTGATTGCTTACC
CGATCGCTGTTGAAGCGTTATCGCTGATTTATAACAAAGATCTGCTGCCGAACCCGCCAAAAACCTGGGA
AGAGATCCCGGCGCTGGATAAAGAACTGAAAGCGAAAGGTAAGAGCGCGCTGATGTTCAACCTGCAAGAA
CCGTACTTCACCTGGCCGCTGATTGCTGCTGACGGGGGTTATGCGTTCAAGTATGAAAACGGCAAGTACG
ACATTAAAGACGTGGGCGTGGATAACGCTGGCGCGAAAGCGGGTCTGACCTTCCTGGTTGACCTGATTAA
AAACAAACACATGAATGCAGACACCGATTACTCCATCGCAGAAGCTGCCTTTAATAAAGGCGAAACAGCG
ATGACCATCAACGGCCCGTGGGCATGGTCCAACATCGACACCAGCAAAGTGAATTATGGTGTAACGGTAC
TGCCGACCTTCAAGGGTCAACCATCCAAACCGTTCGTTGGCGTGCTGAGCGCAGGTATTAACGCCGCCAG
TCCGAACAAAGAGCTGGCAAAAGAGTTCCTCGAAAACTATCTGCTGACTGATGAAGGTCTGGAAGCGGTT
AATAAAGACAAACCGCTGGGTGCCGTAGCGCTGAAGTCTTACGAGGAAGAGTTGGCGAAAGATCCACGTA
TTGCCGCCACTATGGAAAACGCCCAGAAAGGTGAAATCATGCCGAACATCCCGCAGATGTCCGCTTTCTG
GTATGCCGTGCGTACTGCGGTGATCAACGCCGCCAGCGGTCGTCAGACTGTCGATGAAGCCCTGAAAGAC
GCGCAGACTAATTCGAGCTCGAACAACAACAACAATAACAATAACAACAACCTCGGGATCGAGGAAAACC
TGTACTTCCAATCCAATGCAAACCTACTCATCCTCCTACTAATCCATCTCTTGCACACGGCATCATTCCA
TTCTGGGATGAGTACTCACAACAAGTATCGGATAAACTTTGGGCATGTTCAAGAGATTCCTTTCATGAGT
TTAATCAGTACAACAACAAGGGATGCACTGACGGATGGTTCAACTTTTCTCAATTCACTGTGATTGAATC
CCAGCCAGTATTTGATGTTCCACTCAATGTTCATCACTCTATAACAGAGAATGTGGCTTTTGATAACTCT
AAAAAGCCACCTCAGCTCAAGAAGGCAAAGAAGGGTCAGAAGACTCCCCAAAAATTTCAAGCGGACAAAT
CAATGAAAATTCGTCTCTACCCCAATGAACAAGAAAGGACAACATTGAATCAGTGGATGGGAACTGCTCG
TTGGATCTACAACAAGTGTTTAGAATTCACCAACAAATCCAAAGGTGTCAAGAAAAATAAGAAGAATTTC
AGAACGTTTGTGGTGAACAACGATAATTATCAGACAGAAAATCAGTGGGTTGTAAATACTCCTTATGACG
TAAGAGATGCTGCCGCTATTGAATTGTTAACTGCGTTCAACACTAATTTTGAAAAGAAGAAGGCTGGAAC
GATTGACAAGTTCATGATCCGTTTCAGGCGAAAGAAAGACAGAAAAGATCATTTCGTTCTGCGTTGCAAG
CACTGGAAGAAAAAGAGTGGAATGTATTCTTTTATAAGGAACATCAAGAGCGCCGAACCTTTGCCTGAGG
AGCTTCAGTATGATTCCATCATTATTAAGAACAAGTTGAACCATTATTATTTATGTATTCCACAAGTACT
GGATATTAGGGGTGAGAACCAAGCCCCTCAACATTCAGGACAAGTTGTAGCATTGGATCCAGGAGTAAGA
ACATTTCAGACCACCTTTGATTTGAATGGTTATTCAACCAAATGGGGCTCAGGAGGTGCCGAAAGAATTG
GTAGATTGTGTTGCGCGTATGACAAGTTACAATCGAAGTGGTCTCAACCAGAAGTCAGACATTGCAAAAG
ATACAAGTACAAGAGAGCAGGAAGAAGAATTCAACAAAAGATTAGAAATATTGTGGATGATTTACACAAG
AAACTGTGTTTGTGGCTGTGTCGAAACTACCAAGTGATCTTACTTCCTTCGTTTGAGACTCAGAAAATGG
TAAAGAAACTCCACAGGAGAATTAATAGCAAGACAGCAAGAAAAATGTTGACTTGGTCACATTACAGATT
CAAGCAAAGATTGCTTCACAAAGCTAGAGAGCATCCGTGGACACACATTTATATTGTCAACGAAGCGTAT
ACATCCAAAACTTGCTCATGTTGTGGACATGTTTATACGGTTGGATCATCGGAAGTGTTTCGTTGTCCAT
CATGTGGCTCAATTTTTGACAGAGATATCAATGGAGCCAGAAATATTCTTCTTCGATTCCTTACTACTCA
TAGAATTAGTTTTTGAGCACCTTGTGTGTTGGGTCTTCCCCACCTTGTGTGCGTTGGGTCCTTTCCCCTG
GCTTTCACTCTTTGAGTGTTTGCTTGCAAGATCAGCACTTTGTTCGATTTGTTTGTTTTGTTCAAATTGT
TGATTTAAATAAAGGCGGAGAAGTCATTTAATAAGGCCACTGTTAAAAATTGATGCATGAACCCAAAGAC
AATAAATTTGGCAATAAAAAAAAATTCTGAAGGCGGTTGCCCGTGTTGAGTGTGCCACATAGAAAACACC
CGAGCCTCATTCTCATCATCCGAGAGCCAAATTCCTTTTTGAATTTGAATCATCATTGTTGAATTTTTAT
ACAAGAGTTTCATCTCAAAAACATTGCTGTCCCCGAGATTTTAAAAAGATCATCATCATCAGAAAATTCA
TATGGGAGGAATTTGCTCAACCATGTCCACCAGTACAACATTACCAGTCCAGAAATTTAGACCTATTGTC
ATTTGTGGTCCTAGCGGAGTTGGAAAAGGAAGCTTAAGTCGACTTTGTTCCCACTGTACTTTTAGCTCGT
ACAAAATACAATATACTTTTCATTTCTCCGTAAACAACATGTTTTCCCATGTAATATCCTTTTCTATTTT
TCGTTCCGTTACCAACTTTACACATACTTTATATAGCTATTCACTTCTATACACTAAAAAACTAAGACAA
TTTTAATTTTGCTGCCTGCCATATTTCAATTTGTTATAAATTCCTATAATTTATCCTATTAGTAGCTAAA
AAAAGATGAATGTGAATCGAATCCTAAGAGAATTCCCCTCGAAGATCGATCTGGCGGCCCGGCCGGCCGC
GGCCGCACTCGAGATATCTAGACCCAGCTTTCTTGTACAAAGTGGTGATAGCTTGTCGAGAAGTACTCGA
GGGGGGGCCCGGTACCCAATTCGCCCTATAGTGAGTCGTATTACGCGCGCTCACTGGCCGTCGTTTTACA
ACGTCGTGACTGGGAAAACCCTGGCGTTACCCAACTTAATCGCCTTGCAGCACATCCCCCTTTCGCCAGC
TGGCGTAATAGCGAAGAGGCCCGCACCGATCGCCCTTCCCAACAGTTGCGCAGCCTGAATGGCGAATGG
[124 nt withheld, positions 8050-8173]
C
[91 nt withheld, positions 8175-8265]
A
[49 nt withheld, positions 8267-8315]
CCTTTGACGTTGGAGTCCACGTTCTTT
[37 nt withheld, positions 8343-8379]
ACCCTATCTCGGTCTATTCTTTTGATTTATAAGGGATTTTGCCGATTTCGGCCTATTGGTTAAAAAATGA
GCTGATTTAACAAAAATTTAACGCGAATTTTAACAAAATATTAACGCTTACAATTTCCTGATGCGGTATT
TTCTCCTTACGCATCTGTGCGGTATTTCACACCGCATAGGGTAATAACTGATATAATTAAATTGAAGCTC
TAATTTGTGAGTTTAGTATACATGCATTTACTTATAATACAGTTTTTTAGTTTTGCTGGCCGCATCTTCT
CAAATATGCTTCCCAGCCTGCTTTTCTGTAACGTTCACCCTCTACCTTAGCATCCCTTCCCTTTGCAAAT
AGTCCTCTTCCAACAATAATAATGTCAGATCCTGTAGAGACCACATCATCCACGGTTCTATACTGTTGAC
CCAATGCGTCTCCCTTGTCATCTAAACCCACACCGGGTGTCATAATCAACCAATCGTAACCTTCATCTCT
TCCACCCATGTCTCTTTGAGCAATAAAGCCGATAACAAAATCTTTGTCGCTCTTCGCAATGTCAACAGTA
CCCTTAGTATATTCTCCAGTAGATAGGGAGCCCTTGCATGACAATTCTGCTAACATCAAAAGGCCTCTAG
GTTCCTTTGTTACTTCTTCTGCCGCCTGCTTCAAACCGCTAACAATACCTGGGCCCACCACACCGTGTGC
ATTCGTAATGTCTGCCCATTCTGCTATTCTGTATACACCCGCAGAGTACTGCAATTTGACTGTATTACCA
ATGTCAGCAAATTTTCTGTCTTCGAAGAGTAAAAAATTGTACTTGGCGGATAATGCCTTTAGCGGCTTAA
CTGTGCCCTCCATGGAAAAATCAGTCAAGATATCCACATGTGTTTTTAGTAAACAAATTTTGGGACCTAA
TGCTTCAACTAACTCCAGTAATTCCTTGGTGGTACGAACATCCAATGAAGCACACAAGTTTGTTTGCTTT
TCGTGCATGATATTAAATAGCTTGGCAGCAACAGGACTAGGATGAGTAGCAGCACGTTCCTTATATGTAG
CTTTCGACATGATTTATCTTCGTTTCCTGCAGGTTTTTGTTCTGTGCAGTTGGGTTAAGAATACTGGGCA
ATTTCATGTTTCTTCAACACTACATATGCGTATATATACCAATCTAAGTCTGTGCTCCTTCCTTCGTTCT
TCCTTCTGTTCGGAGATTACCGAATCAAAAAAATTTCAAGGAAACCGAAATCAAAAAAAAGAATAAAAAA
AAAATGATGAATTGAAAAGGTGGTATGGTGCACTCTCAGTACAATCTGCTCTGATGCCGCATAGTTAAGC
CAGCCCCGACACCCGCCAACACCCGCTGACGCGCCCTGACGGGCTTGTCTGCTCCCGGCATCCGCTTACA
GACAAGCTGTGACCGTCTCCGGGAGCTGCATGTGTCAGAGGTTTTCACCGTCATCACCGAAACGCGCGA
